>Addgene plasmid #13164 | pc3XB-ZF114 | depositor full sequence | sequence record 7513 | Author sequence
GACGGATCGGGAGATCTCCCGATCCCCTATGGTGCACTCTCAGTACAATCTGCTCTGATGCCGCATAGTT
AAGCCAGTATCTGCTCCCTGCTTGTGTGTTGGAGGTCGCTGAGTAGTGCGCGAGCAAAATTTAAGCTACA
ACAAGGCAAGGCTTGACCGACAATTGCATGAAGAATCTGCTTAGGGTTAGGCGTTTTGCGCTGCTTCGCG
ATGTACGGGCCAGATATACGCGTTGACATTGATTATTGACTAGTTATTAATAGTAATCAATTACGGGGTC
ATTAGTTCATAGCCCATATATGGAGTTCCGCGTTACATAACTTACGGTAAATGGCCCGCCTGGCTGACCG
CCCAACGACCCCCGCCCATTGACGTCAATAATGACGTATGTTCCCATAGTAACGCCAATAGGGACTTTCC
ATTGACGTCAATGGGTGGAGTATTTACGGTAAACTGCCCACTTGGCAGTACATCAAGTGTATCATATGCC
AAGTACGCCCCCTATTGACGTCAATGACGGTAAATGGCCCGCCTGGCATTATGCCCAGTACATGACCTTA
TGGGACTTTCCTACTTGGCAGTACATCTACGTATTAGTCATCGCTATTACCATGGTGATGCGGTTTTGGC
AGTACATCAATGGGCGTGGATAGCGGTTTGACTCACGGGGATTTCCAAGTCTCCACCCCATTGACGTCAA
TGGGAGTTTGTTTTGGCACCAAAATCAACGGGACTTTCCAAAATGTCGTAACAACTCCGCCCCATTGACG
CAAATGGGCGGTAGGCGTGTACGGTGGGAGGTCTATATAAGCAGAGCTCTCTGGCTAACTAGAGAACCCA
CTGCTTACTGGCTTATCGAAATTAATACGACTCACTATAGGGAGACCCAAGCTGGCTAGCGTTTAAACGG
GCCCTCTAGACCCGGGGAGAAGCCTTACAAGTGCAAAGAGTGCGGCCAGGCGTTCCGCCAGCGTGCCCAC
CTGATTCGTCACCACAAGCTGCATACCGGTGGATCCTCTGCACAGTAGTAAGCTTAAGTTTAAACCGCTG
ATCAGCCTCGACTGTGCCTTCTAGTTGCCAGCCATCTGTTGTTTGCCCCTCCCCCGTGCCTTCCTTGACC
CTGGAAGGTGCCACTCCCACTGTCCTTTCCTAATAAAATGAGGAAATTGCATCGCATTGTCTGAGTAGGT
GTCATTCTATTCTGGGGGGTGGGGTGGGGCAGGACAGCAAGGGGGAGGATTGGGAAGACAATAGCAGGCA
TGCTGGGGATGCGGTGGGCTCTATGGCTTCTGAGGCGGAAAGAACCAGCTGGGGCTCTAGGGGGTATCCC
C
[124 nt withheld, positions 1332-1455]
C
[91 nt withheld, positions 1457-1547]
A
[49 nt withheld, positions 1549-1597]
CCTTTGACGTTGGAGTCCACGTTCTTT
[37 nt withheld, positions 1625-1661]
ACCCTATCTCGGTCTATTCTTTTGATTTATAAGGGATTTTGCCGATTTCGGCCTATTGGTTAAAAAATGA
GCTGATTTAACAAAAATTTAACGCGAATTAATTCTGTGGAATGTGTGTCAGTTAGGGTGTGGAAAGTCCC
CAGGCTCCCCAGCAGGCAGAAGTATGCAAAGCATGCATCTCAATTAGTCAGCAACCAGGTGTGGAAAGTC
CCCAGGCTCCCCAGCAGGCAGAAGTATGCAAAGCATGCATCTCAATTAGTCAGCAACCATAGTCCCGCCC
CTAACTCCGCCCATCCCGCCCCTAACTCCGCCCAGTTCCGCCCATTCTCCGCCCCATGGCTGACTAATTT
TTTTTATTTATGCAGAGGCCGAGGCCGCCTCTGCCTCTGAGCTATTCCAGAAGTAGTGAGGAGGCTTTTT
TGGAGGCCTAGGCTTTTGCAAAAAGCTCCCGGCCGGGAGCTTGTATATCCATTTTCGGATCTGATCAAGA
GACAGGATGAGGATCGTTTCGCATGATTGAACAAGATGGATTGCACGCAGGTTCTCCGGCCGCTTGGGTG
GAGAGGCTATTCGGCTATGACTGGGCACAACAGACAATCGGCTGCTCTGATGCCGCCGTGTTCCGGCTGT
CAGCGCAGGGGCGCCCGGTTCTTTTTGTCAAGACCGACCTGTCCGGTGCCCTGAATGAACTGCAGGACGA
GGCAGCGCGGCTATCGTGGCTGGCCACGACGGGCGTTCCTTGCGCAGCTGTGCTCGACGTTGTCACTGAA
GCGGGAAGGGACTGGCTGCTATTGGGCGAAGTGCCGGGGCAGGATCTCCTGTCATCTCACCTTGCTCCTG
CCGAGAAAGTATCCATCATGGCTGATGCAATGCGGCGGCTGCATACGCTTGATCCGGCTACCTGCCCATT
CGACCACCAAGCGAAACATCGCATCGAGCGAGCACGTACTCGGATGGAAGCCGGTCTTGTCGATCAGGAT
GATCTGGACGAAGAGCATCAGGGGCTCGCGCCAGCCGAACTGTTCGCCAGGCTCAAGGCGCGCATGCCCG
ACGGCGAGGATCTCGTCGTGACCCATGGCGATGCCTGCTTGCCGAATATCATGGTGGAAAATGGCCGCTT
TTCTGGATTCATCGACTGTGGCCGGCTGGGTGTGGCGGACCGCTATCAGGACATAGCGTTGGCTACCCGT
GATATTGCTGAAGAGCTTGGCGGCGAATGGGCTGACCGCTTCCTCGTGCTTTACGGTATCGCCGCTCCCG
ATTCGCAGCGCATCGCCTTCTATCGCCTTCTTGACGAGTTCTTCTGAGCGGGACTCTGGGGTTCGAAATG
ACCGACCAAGCGACGCCCAACCTGCCATCACGAGATTTCGATTCCACCGCCGCCTTCTATGAAAGGTTGG
GCTTCGGAATCGTTTTCCGGGACGCCGGCTGGATGATCCTCCAGCGCGGGGATCTCATGCTGGAGTTCTT
CGCCCACCCCAACTTGTTTATTGCAGCTTATAATGGTTACAAATAAAGCAATAGCATCACAAATTTCACA
AATAAAGCATTTTTTTCACTGCATTCTAGTTGTGGTTTGTCCAAACTCATCAATGTATCTTATCATGTCT
GTATACCGTCGACCTCTAGCTAGAGCTTGGCGTAATCATGGTCATAGCTGTTTCCTGTGTGAAATTGTTA
TCCGCTCACAATTCCACACAACATACGAGCCGGAAGCATAAAGTGTAAAGCCTGGGGTGCCTAATGAGTG
AGCTAACTCACATTAATTGCGTTGCGCTCACTGCCCGCTTTCCAGTCGGGAAACCTGTCGTGCCAGCTGC
ATTAATGAATCGGCCAACGCGCGGGGAGAGGCGGTTTGCGTATTGGGCGCTCTTCCGCTTCCTCGCTCAC
TGACTCGCTGCGCTCGGTCGTTCGGCTGCGGCGAGCGGTATCAGCTCACTCAAAGGCGGTAATACGGTTA
TCCACAGAATCAGGGGATAACGCAGGAAAGAACATGTGAGCAAAAGGCCAGCAAAAGGCCAGGAACCGTA
AAAAGGCCGCGTTGCTGGCGTTTTTCCATAGGCTCCGCCCCCCTGACGAGCATCACAAAAATCGACGCTC
AAGTCAGAGGTGGCGAAACCCGACAGGACTATAAAGATACCAGGCGTTTCCCCCTGGAAGCTCCCTCGTG
CGCTCTCCTGTTCCGACCCTGCCGCTTACCGGATACCTGTCCGCCTTTCTCCCTTCGGGAAGCGTGGCGC
TTTCTCATAGCTCACGCTGTAGGTATCTCAGTTCGGTGTAGGTCGTTCGCTCCAAGCTGGGCTGTGTGCA
CGAACCCCCCGTTCAGCCCGACCGCTGCGCCTTATCCGGTAACTATCGTCTTGAGTCCAACCCGGTAAGA
CACGACTTATCGCCACTGGCAGCAGCCACTGGTAACAGGATTAGCAGAGCGAGGTATGTAGGCGGTGCTA
CAGAGTTCTTGAAGTGGTGGCCTAACTACGGCTACACTAGAAGAACAGTATTTGGTATCTGCGCTCTGCT
GAAGCCAGTTACCTTCGGAAAAAGAGTTGGTAGCTCTTGATCCGGCAAACAAACCACCGCTGGTAGCGGT
TTTTTTGTTTGCAAGCAGCAGATTACGCGCAGAAAAAAAGGATCTCAAGAAGATCCTTTGATCTTTTCTA
CGGGGTCTGACGCTCAGTGGAACGAAAACTCACGTTAAGGGATTTTGGTCATGAGATTATCAAAAAGGAT
CTTCACCTAGATCCTTTTAAATTAAAAATGAAGTTTTAAATCAATCTAAAGTATATATGAGTAAACTTGG
TCTGACAGTTACCAATGCTTAATCAGTGAGGCACCTATCTCAGCGATCTGTCTATTTCGTTCATCCATAG
TTGCCTGACTCCCCGTCGTGTAGATAACTACGATACGGGAGGGCTTACCATCTGGCCCCAGTGCTGCAAT
GATACCGCGAGACCCACGCTCACCGGCTCCAGATTTATCAGCAATAAACCAGCCAGCCGGAAGGGCCGAG
CGCAGAAGTGGTCCTGCAACTTTATCCGCCTCCATCCAGTCTATTAATTGTTGCCGGGAAGCTAGAGTAA
GTAGTTCGCCAGTTAATAGTTTGCGCAACGTTGTTGCCATTGCTACAGGCATCGTGGTGTCACGCTCGTC
GTTTGGTATGGCTTCATTCAGCTCCGGTTCCCAACGATCAAGGCGAGTTACATGATCCCCCATGTTGTGC
AAAAAAGCGGTTAGCTCCTTCGGTCCTCCGATCGTTGTCAGAAGTAAGTTGGCCGCAGTGTTATCACTCA
TGGTTATGGCAGCACTGCATAATTCTCTTACTGTCATGCCATCCGTAAGATGCTTTTCTGTGACTGGTGA
GTACTCAACCAAGTCATTCTGAGAATAGTGTATGCGGCGACCGAGTTGCTCTTGCCCGGCGTCAATACGG
GATAATACCGCGCCACATAGCAGAACTTTAAAAGTGCTCATCATTGGAAAACGTTCTTCGGGGCGAAAAC
TCTCAAGGATCTTACCGCTGTTGAGATCCAGTTCGATGTAACCCACTCGTGCACCCAACTGATCTTCAGC
ATCTTTTACTTTCACCAGCGTTTCTGGGTGAGCAAAAACAGGAAGGCAAAATGCCGCAAAAAAGGGAATA
AGGGCGACACGGAAATGTTGAATACTCATACTCTTCCTTTTTCAATATTATTGAAGCATTTATCAGGGTT
ATTGTCTCATGAGCGGATACATATTTGAATGTATTTAGAAAAATAAACAAATAGGGGTTCCGCGCACATT
TCCCCGAAAAGTGCCACCTGACGTC
Features (pLannotate 1.2.2; 20 found; start..end, strand, type, name):
     28..80      -  misc_feature   bom (fragment): basis of mobility region from pBR322
    235..614     +  enhancer       CMV enhancer: human cytomegalovirus immediate early enhancer
    615..818     +  promoter       CMV promoter: human cytomegalovirus (CMV) immediate early promoter
    814..847     +  LTR            5' LTR (truncated) (fragment): truncated 5' long terminal repeat (LTR) from HIV-1
    863..881     +  promoter       T7 promoter: promoter for bacteriophage T7 RNA polymerase
    927..1019    +  CDS            ZNF22 (fragment): ZNF22_BOVIN - Experimental evidence at transcript level: Swiss-Prot protein existence level 2. Binds DNA through the consensus sequence 5'-CAATG-3'. May be involved in transcriptional regulation and may play a role in tooth formation (By similarity). From Bos taurus (Bovine).
   1062..1286    +  polyA_signal   bGH poly(A) signal: bovine growth hormone polyadenylation signal
   1290..1311    +  promoter       SV40 promoter (fragment): SV40 enhancer and early promoter
   1332..1760    +  rep_origin     f1 ori (sequence partly withheld): f1 bacteriophage origin of replication; arrow indicates direction of (+) strand synthesis
   1774..2103    +  promoter       SV40 promoter: SV40 enhancer and early promoter
   2174..2965    +  CDS            neo: KKA2_KLEPN - Also known as kan, nptII. Experimental evidence at protein level: Swiss-Prot protein existence level 1. Resistance to kanamycin, neomycin, paromomycin, ribostamycin, butirosin and gentamicin B. From Klebsiella pneumoniae.
   2989..3147    +  CDS            ble (fragment): BLE_KLEPN - Experimental evidence at protein level: Swiss-Prot protein existence level 1. Binding protein with a strong affinity to the bleomycin family of antibiotics. Binds to CL990; an antimitotic-antibiotic compound. From Klebsiella pneumoniae.
   3142..3263    +  polyA_signal   SV40 poly(A) signal: SV40 polyadenylation signal
   3336..3352    -  protein_bind   lac operator: The lac repressor binds to the lac operator to inhibit transcription in E. coli. This inhibition can be relieved by adding lactose or isopropyl-β-D-thiogalactopyranoside (IPTG). lac repressor encoded by lacI
   3360..3390    -  promoter       lac promoter: promoter for the E. coli lac operon
   3405..3426    -  protein_bind   CAP binding site: CAP binding activates transcription in the presence of cAMP. E. coli catabolite activator protein
   3439..3531    -  CDS            lacI (fragment): lac repressor; lacI; The lac repressor binds to the lac operator to inhibit transcription in E. coli. This inhibition can be relieved by adding lactose or isopropyl-β-D-thiogalactopyranoside (IPTG).
   3714..4299    -  rep_origin     ori: high-copy-number ColE1/pMB1/pBR322/pUC origin of replication
   4470..5330    -  CDS            AmpR: β-lactamase; bla; confers resistance to ampicillin, carbenicillin, and related antibiotics
   5331..5435    -  promoter       AmpR promoter: bla
