[The description below was written by a language model from this plasmid's Addgene catalogue record and pLannotate feature annotations shown in this document.]
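Description:
pc3XB-ZF114 is a mammalian expression-type plasmid built on pc3XB, a modified version of the Invitrogen pcDNA3 backbone, and it serves as an archive clone for a single zinc finger module in the Zinc Finger Consortium Modular Assembly Kit v1.0. It is maintained in E. coli at high copy through a ColE1/pUC-type origin with ampicillin selection from the bla gene. It also retains the pcDNA3 neomycin resistance cassette (SV40 early promoter, neo coding sequence, SV40 polyadenylation signal) for G418 selection in mammalian cells. An f1 origin is present as well, along with remnants of lac regulatory sequence and a bom fragment from the parental backbone.

The payload is ZF114, an insert of roughly 90 bp encoding one C2H2-type zinc finger. The module comes from the ToolGen set (ToolGen name QAHR) and is recorded as recognising the DNA triplet GGA. It sits between XbaI and BamHI sites, both preserved, downstream of the CMV enhancer/promoter and a T7 promoter and upstream of the bGH polyadenylation signal. The automated annotation labels this short coding segment as a ZNF22 fragment, which most likely reflects sequence similarity among zinc finger proteins rather than the module's stated origin. The brief HIV-1 LTR and ble fragment calls likewise appear to be incidental matches.

The retained flanking sites suit the modular assembly strategy of the associated kit, in which individual finger modules are joined into multi-finger arrays with chosen DNA-binding specificities for building zinc finger nucleases. The plasmid is therefore mainly a source of a standardised building block rather than a stand-alone expression construct.
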