>Addgene plasmid #13164 | pc3XB-ZF114 | addgene partial sequence | sequence record 19548 | CMV-F 5'-CGCAAATGGGCGGTAGGCGTG-3'
AGAACCCACTGCTTACTGGCTTATCGAAATTAATACGACTCACTATAGGGAGACCCAAGCTGGCTAGCGT
TTAAACGGGCCCTCTAGACCCGGGGAGAAGCCTTACAAGTGCAAAGAGTGCGGCCAGGCGTTCCGCCAGC
GTGCCCACCTGATTCGTCACCACAAGCTGCATACCGGTGGATCCTCTGCACAGTAGTAAGCTTAAGTTTA
AACCGCTGATCAGCCTCGACTGTGCCTTCTAGTTGCCAGCCATCTGTTGTTTGCCCCTCCCCCGTGCCTT
CCTTGACCCTGGAAGGTGCCACTCCCACTGTCCTTTCCTAATAAAATGAGGAAATTGCATCGCATTGTCT
GAGTAGGTGTCATTCTATTCTGGGGGGGTGGGGGTGGGGCAGGACAGCAAGGGGGAGGATTGGGAAGACA
ATAGCAGGCATGCTGGGGATGCGGTGGGCTCTATGGCTTCTGAGGCGGAAAGAACCAGCTGGGGCTCTAG
GGGGTATCCCC
[70 nt withheld, positions 502-571]
