Addgene plasmid #13164: pc3XB-ZF114
Depositing lab: Keith Joung. Depositing organization: Massachusetts General Hospital. Publication: Standardized reagents and protocols for engineering zinc finger nucleases by modular assembly. Wright DA, Thibodeau-Beganny S, Sander JD, Winfrey RJ, Hirsh AS, Eichtinger M, Fu F, Porteus MH, Dobbs D, Voytas DF, Joung JK. Nat Protoc. 2006;1(3):1637-52. doi: 10.1038/nprot.2006.259 PubMed 17406455.
Backbone
  Vector backbone: pc3XB
  Backbone manufacturer: Modified Invitrogen pcDNA3
  Backbone size w/o insert (bp): 5400
  Vector type: Mammalian Expression
  Selectable markers: Neomycin (select with G418)
Growth in bacteria
  Bacterial resistance: Ampicillin, 100 μg/mL
  Growth temperature: 37°C
  Growth strain: XL1 Blue
  Copy number: High Copy
Gene/Insert
  Gene/Insert name: ZF114
  Insert size (bp): 90
  Cloning method: Restriction Enzyme; 5′ cloning site XbaI (not destroyed); 3′ cloning site BamHI (not destroyed)
  Sequencing primers: 5′ T7
Terms and licenses: Academic/Nonprofit Terms; Industry Terms: Not Available to Industry
Depositor comments: Part of the Zinc Finger Consortium Modular Assembly Kit v1.0. Finger protein sequence: PGEKPYKCKECGQAFRQRAHLIRHHKLH. Target DNA sequence: GGA. This zinc finger is derived from the ToolGen module set. ToolGen ZF ID: 15. ToolGen ZF Name: QAHR.
How to cite: pc3XB-ZF114 was a gift from Keith Joung (Addgene plasmid # 13164 ; http://n2t.net/addgene:13164 ; RRID:Addgene_13164)
